Addgene plasmid #28244: pGal4BD-CRY2PHR
Purpose: Expresses Gal4 DNA Binding Domain fused to CRY2PHR (aa1-498) for blue-light-induced transcription activation
Depositing lab: Chandra Tucker. Depositing organization: Duke University. Publication: Rapid blue-light-mediated induction of protein interactions in living cells. Kennedy MJ, Hughes RM, Peteya LA, Schwartz JW, Ehlers MD, Tucker CL. Nat Methods. 2010 Dec;7(12):973-5. doi: 10.1038/nmeth.1524 PubMed 21037589.
Backbone
  Vector backbone: na
  Backbone size w/o insert (bp): 7480
  Vector type: Yeast Expression
  Selectable markers: TRP1
Growth in bacteria
  Bacterial resistance: Kanamycin, 50 μg/mL
  Growth temperature: 37°C
  Growth strain: DH5alpha
  Copy number: High Copy
Gene/Insert
  Gene/Insert name: cry2 (alt name: cryptochrome 2)
  Species: A. thaliana (mustard weed)
  Insert size (bp): 1507
  Entrez Gene: CRY2 (a.k.a. AT1G04400, AT-PHH1, ATCRY2, CRYPTOCHROME 2 APOPROTEIN, F19P19.14, F19P19_14, FHA, PHH1, cryptochrome 2)
  Tag / fusion protein: Gal4BD (N terminal on backbone)
  Cloning method: Restriction Enzyme; 5′ cloning site EcoRI (not destroyed); 3′ cloning site BamHI (not destroyed)
  Sequencing primers: 5′ n/a
Terms and licenses: Academic/Nonprofit Terms; Industry Terms: Not Available to Industry
How to cite: pGal4BD-CRY2PHR was a gift from Chandra Tucker (Addgene plasmid # 28244 ; http://n2t.net/addgene:28244 ; RRID:Addgene_28244)
