[The description below was written by a language model from this plasmid's Addgene catalogue record and pLannotate feature annotations shown in this document.]
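Description:
pGal4BD-CRY2PHR is a yeast expression shuttle plasmid of about 9 kb that produces the "bait" half of a blue-light-controlled split transcription factor. The catalogue entry does not name the backbone. The annotated features show a low-copy yeast vector carrying a CEN6/ARS element for stable centromeric maintenance in Saccharomyces cerevisiae and a TRP1 gene with its own promoter for selection in tryptophan auxotrophs. In E. coli it replicates from a high-copy ColE1/pUC-type origin and is selected with kanamycin through an aph(3')-Ia gene. The map also contains an RPL28 (CYH2) coding sequence with a nearby CYC1 terminator, an arrangement usually used for cycloheximide counter-selection in two-hybrid bait vectors, although the record does not state this purpose. Short fragments of lac regulatory sequence, a T3 promoter, bom, rop and flanking yeast genomic ORFs appear to be backbone remnants.

The expression cassette is driven by the constitutive yeast ADH1 promoter and closed by the ADH1 terminator. It encodes the GAL4 DNA-binding domain fused at its C-terminus to CRY2PHR, the N-terminal photolyase homology region (residues 1–498) of Arabidopsis thaliana cryptochrome 2, cloned between EcoRI and BamHI sites that remain intact. CRY2PHR binds its partner CIB1 when exposed to blue light. When this plasmid is co-expressed with a separate construct encoding CIB1 fused to a transcriptional activation domain (not part of this plasmid), illumination recruits the activation domain to GAL4 binding sites and switches on a reporter or target gene. The plasmid is therefore used for rapid light-induced transcriptional activation and for optogenetic control of protein–protein interactions in living yeast.
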