Features (pLannotate 1.2.2; 22 found; start..end, strand, type, name):
     70..573     -  misc_feature   CEN/ARS: S. cerevisiae CEN6 centromere fused to an autonomously replicating sequence
    610..697     +  promoter       AmpR promoter (fragment): bla
    812..1627    +  CDS            KanR: aminoglycoside phosphotransferase; aph(3')-Ia; confers resistance to kanamycin in bacteria or G418 (Geneticin®) in eukaryotes
   1764..2352    +  rep_origin     ori: high-copy-number ColE1/pMB1/pBR322/pUC origin of replication
   2535..2627    +  CDS            lacI (fragment): lac repressor; lacI; The lac repressor binds to the lac operator to inhibit transcription in E. coli. This inhibition can be relieved by adding lactose or isopropyl-β-D-thiogalactopyranoside (IPTG).
   2640..2661    +  protein_bind   CAP binding site: CAP binding activates transcription in the presence of cAMP. E. coli catabolite activator protein
   2676..2706    +  promoter       lac promoter: promoter for the E. coli lac operon
   2714..2730    +  protein_bind   lac operator: The lac repressor binds to the lac operator to inhibit transcription in E. coli. This inhibition can be relieved by adding lactose or isopropyl-β-D-thiogalactopyranoside (IPTG). lac repressor encoded by lacI
   2775..2793    +  promoter       T3 promoter: promoter for bacteriophage T3 RNA polymerase
   2824..3071    -  terminator     CYC1 terminator: S. cerevisiae CYC1; transcription terminator for CYC1
   3100..3177    -  CDS            CYC1 (fragment): CYC1_YEAST - Experimental evidence at protein level: Swiss-Prot protein existence level 1. Electron carrier protein. The oxidized form of the cytochrome c heme group can accept an electron from the heme group of the cytochrome c1 subunit of ubiquinol-cytochrome c oxidoreductase. Cytochrome c then transfers this electron to the dinuclear copper A center (CU(A)) of the COX2 subunit of cytochrome oxidase, the final protein carrier in the mitochondrial electron-transport chain. Isoform 1 (CYC1) is the predominant cytochrome c during aerobic/normoxic growth. From Saccharomyces cerevisiae (strain AT
   3368..3814    -  CDS            RPL28: RL28_YEAST - Also known as CYH2. Experimental evidence at protein level: Swiss-Prot protein existence level 1. Component of the ribosome, a large ribonucleoprotein complex responsible for the synthesis of proteins in the cell. The small ribosomal subunit (SSU) binds messenger RNAs (mRNAs) and translates the encoded message by selecting cognate aminoacyl-transfer RNA (tRNA) molecules. The large subunit (LSU) contains the ribosomal catalytic site termed the peptidyl transferase center (PTC), which catalyzes the formation of peptide bonds, thereby polymerizing the amino acids delivered by tRNAs i
   4069..4350    +  CDS            VPS73 (fragment): VPS73_YEAST - Experimental evidence at protein level: Swiss-Prot protein existence level 1. May be involved in vacuolar protein sorting. From Saccharomyces cerevisiae (strain ATCC 204508 / S288c) (Baker's yeast).
   4326..4664    +  CDS            YO085_YEAST: Protein predicted: Swiss-Prot protein existence level 4. From Saccharomyces cerevisiae (strain ATCC 204508 / S288c) (Baker's yeast).
   5332..5733    +  promoter       ADH1 promoter: S. cerevisiae ADH1; promoter for alcohol dehydrogenase 1
   5761..6201    +  CDS            GAL4 DNA binding domain: DNA binding domain of the GAL4 transcriptional activator; Saccharomyces cerevisiae GAL4 (truncated)
   6217..7710    +  CDS            CRY2PHR: N-terminal photolyase homology region of Arabidopsis thaliana cryptochrome 2 binds to CIB1 upon exposure to blue light (Kennedy et al., 2010)
   7744..7931    +  terminator     ADH1 terminator: S. cerevisiae ADH1; transcription terminator for the S. cerevisiae alcohol dehydrogenase 1 (ADH1) gene
   7984..8658    -  CDS            TRP1: phosphoribosylanthranilate isomerase, required for tryptophan biosynthesis; S. cerevisiae TRP1; yeast auxotrophic marker
   8659..8760    -  promoter       TRP1 promoter: S. cerevisiae TRP1
   8795..8845    -  misc_feature   bom (fragment): basis of mobility region from pBR322
   8947..1       -  CDS            rop (fragment) (across the origin): Rop protein, which maintains plasmids at low copy number; rop
>Addgene plasmid #28244 | pGal4BD-CRY2PHR | depositor full sequence | sequence record 13374 | Author sequence
GACGAAAGGGCCTCGTGATACGCCTATTTTTATAGGTTAATGTCATGATAATAATGGTTTCTTAGGACGG
ATCGCTTGCCTGTAACTTACACGCGCCTCGTATCTTTTAATGATGGAATAATTTGGGAATTTACTCTGTG
TTTATTTATTTTTATGTTTTGTATTTGGATTTTAGAAAGTAAATAAAGAAGGTAGAAGAGTTACGGAATG
AAGAAAAAAAAATAAACAAAGGTTTAAAAAATTTCAACAAAAAGCGTACTTTACATATATATTTATTAGA
CAAGAAAAGCAGATTAAATAGATATACATTCGATTAACGATAAGTAAAATGTAAAATCACAGGATTTTCG
TGTGTGGTCTTCTACACAGACAAGATGAAACAATTCGGCATTAATACCTGAGAGCAGGAAGAGCAAGATA
AAAGGTAGTATTTGTTGGCGATCCCCCTAGAGTCTTTTACATCTTCGGAAAACAAAAACTATTTTTTCTT
TAATTTCTTTTTTTACTTTCTATTTTTAATTTATATATTTATATTAAAAAATTTAAATTATAATTATTTT
TATAGCACGTGATGAAAAGGACCCAGGTGGCACTTTTCGGGGAAATGTGCGCGGAACCCCTATTTGTTTA
TTTTTCTAAATACATTCAAATATGTATCCGCTCATGAGACAATAACCCTGATAAATGCTTCAATAATCTG
CAGCTCTGGCCCGTGTCTCAAAATCTCTGATGTTACATTGCACAAGATAAAAATATATCATCATGAACAA
TAAAACTGTCTGCTTACATAAACAGTAATACAAGGGGTGTTATGAGCCATATTCAACGGGAAACGTCTTG
CTGGAGGCCGCGATTAAATTCCAACATGGATGCTGATTTATATGGGTATAAATGGGCTCGCGATAATGTC
GGGCAATCAGGTGCGACAATCTTTCGATTGTATGGGAAGCCCGATGCGCCAGAGTTGTTTCTGAAACATG
GCAAAGGTAGCGTTGCCAATGATGTTACAGATGAGATGGTCAGACTAAACTGGCTGACGGAATTTATGCC
TCTTCCGACCATCAAGCATTTTATCCGTACTCCTGATGATGCATGGTTACTCACCACTGCGATCCGCGGG
AAAACAGCATTCCAGGTATTAGAAGAATATCCTGATTCAGGTGAAAATATTGTTGATGCGCTGGCAGTGT
TCCTGCGCCGGTTGCATTCGATTCCTGTTTGTAATTGTCCTTTTAACAGCGATCGCGTATTTCGTCTCGC
TCAGGCGCAATCACGAATGAATAACGGTTTGGTTGATGCGAGTGATTTTGATGACGAGCGTAATGGCTGG
CCTGTTGAACAAGTCTGGAAAGAAATGCATACGCTTTTGCCATTCTCACCGGATTCAGTCGTCACTCATG
GTGATTTCTCACTTGATAACCTTATTTTTGACGAGGGGAAATTAATAGGTTGTATTGATGTTGGACGAGT
CGGAATCGCAGACCGATACCAGGATCTTGCCATCCTATGGAACTGCCTCGGTGAGTTTTCTCCTTCATTA
CAGAAACGGCTTTTTCAAAAATATGGTATTGATAATCCTGATATGAATAAATTGCAGTTTCATTTGATGC
TCGATGAGTTTTTCTAATCAGAATTGGTTAATTGGTTGTAACACTGGCAGAGCATTACGCTGACTTGACG
GGACGGCGCATGACCAAAATCCCTTAACGTGAGTTTTCGTTCCACTGAGCGTCAGACCCCGTAGAAAAGA
TCAAAGGATCTTCTTGAGATCCTTTTTTTCTGCGCGTAATCTGCTGCTTGCAAACAAAAAAACCACCGCT
ACCAGCGGTGGTTTGTTTGCCGGATCAAGAGCTACCAACTCTTTTTCCGAAGGTAACTGGCTTCAGCAGA
GCGCAGATACCAAATACTGTCCTTCTAGTGTAGCCGTAGTTAGGCCACCACTTCAAGAACTCTGTAGCAC
CGCCTACATACCTCGCTCTGCTAATCCTGTTACCAGTGGCTGCTGCCAGTGGCGATAAGTCGTGTCTTAC
CGGGTTGGACTCAAGACGATAGTTACCGGATAAGGCGCAGCGGTCGGGCTGAACGGGGGGTTCGTGCACA
CAGCCCAGCTTGGAGCGAACGACCTACACCGAACTGAGATACCTACAGCGTGAGCATTGAGAAAGCGCCA
CGCTTCCCGAAGGGAGAAAGGCGGACAGGTATCCGGTAAGCGGCAGGGTCGGAACAGGAGAGCGCACGAG
GGAGCTTCCAGGGGGGAACGCCTGGTATCTTTATAGTCCTGTCGGGTTTCGCCACCTCTGACTTGAGCGT
CGATTTTTGTGATGCTCGTCAGGGGGGCCGAGCCTATGGAAAAACGCCAGCAACGCGGCCTTTTTACGGT
TCCTGGCCTTTTGCTGGCCTTTTGCTCACATGTTCTTTCCTGCGTTATCCCCTGATTCTGTGGATAACCG
TATTACCGCCTTTGAGTGAGCTGATACCGCTCGCCGCAGCCGAACGACCGAGCGCAGCGAGTCAGTGAGC
GAGGAAGCGGAAGAGCGCCCAATACGCAAACCGCCTCTCCCCGCGCGTTGGCCGATTCATTAATGCAGCT
GGCACGACAGGTTTCCCGACTGGAAAGCGGGCAGTGAGCGCAACGCAATTAATGTGAGTTACCTCACTCA
TTAGGCACCCCAGGCTTTACACTTTATGCTTCCGGCTCCTATGTTGTGTGGAATTGTGAGCGGATAACAA
TTTCACACAGGAAACAGCTATGACCATGATTACGCCAAGCTCGGAATTAACCCTCACTAAAGGGAACAAA
AGCTGGTACCGATCCCGAGCTTTGCAAATTAAAGCCTTCGAGCGTCCCAAAACCTTCTCAAGCAAGGTTT
TCAGTATAATGTTACATGCGTACACGCGTCTGTACAGAAAAAAAAGAAAAATTTGAAATATAAATAACGT
TCTTAATACTAACATAACTATAAAAAAATAAATAGGGACCTAGACTTCAGGTTGTCTAACTCCTTCCTTT
TCGGTTAGAGCGGATGTGGGGGGAGGGCGTGAATGTAAGCGTGACATAACTAATTACATGATATCGACAA
AGGAAAAGGGGCCTGTTTACTCACAGGCTTTTTTCAAGTAGGTAATTAAGTCGTTTCTGTCTTTTTCCTT
CTTCAACCCACCAAAGGCCATCTTGGTACTTTTTTTTTTTTTTTTTTTTTTTTTTTTTTTTTTTTTTTTT
TTTTTTTTTTTTTTTTTTTTTTTTTTTTTTTTTTTTTTTTTTTTTTTTTTTTTCATAGAAATAATACAGA
AGTAGATGTTGAATTAGATTAAACTGAAGATATATAATTTATTGGAAAATACATAGAGCTTTTTGTTGAT
GCGCTTAAGCGATCAATTCAACAACACCACCAGCAGCTCTGATTTTTTCTTCAGCCAACTTGGAGACGAA
TCTAGCTTTGACGATAACTGGAACATTTGGAATTCTACCCTTACCCAAGATCTTACCGTAACCGGCTGCC
AAAGTGTCAATAACTGGAGCAGTTTCCTTAGAAGCAGATTTCAAGTATTGGTCTCTCTTGTCTTCTGGGA
TCAATGTCCACAATTTGTCCAAGTTCAAGACTGGCTTCCAGAAATGAGCTTGTTGCTTGTGGAAGTATCT
CATACCAACCTTACCGAAATAACCTGGATGGTATTTATCCATGTTAATTCTGTGGTGATGTTGACCACCG
GCCATACCTCTACCACCGGGGTGCTTTCTGTGCTTACCGATACGACCTTTACCGGCTGAGACGTGACCTC
TGTGCTTTCTAGTCTTAGTGAATCTGGAAGGCATTCTTGATTAGTTGGATGATTGTTCTGGGATTTAATG
CAAAAATCACTTAAGAAGGAAAATCAACGGAGAAAGCAAACGCCATCTTAAATATACGGGATACAGATGA
AAGGGTTTGAACCTATCTGGAAAATAGCATTAAACAAGCGAAAAACTGCGAGGAAAATTGTTTGCGTCTC
TGCGGGCTATTCACGCGCCAGAGGAAAATAGGAAAAATAACAGGGCATTAGAAAAATAATTTTGATTTTG
GTAATGTGTGGGTCCTGGTGTACAGATGTTACATTGGTTACAGTACTCTTGTTTTTGCTGTGTTTTTCGA
TGAATCTCCAAAATGGTTGTTAGCACATGGAAGAGTCACCGATGCTAAGTTATCTCTATGTAAGCTACGT
GGCGTGACTTTTGATGAAGCCGCACAAGAGATACAGGATTGGCAACTGCAAATAGAATCTGGGGATCCCC
CCTCGAGATCCGGGATCGAAGAAATGATGGTAAATGAAATAGGAAATCAAGGAGCATGAAGGCAAAAGAC
AAATATAAGGGTCGAACGAAAAATAAAGTGAAAAGTGTTGATATGATGTATTTGGCTTTGCGGCGCCGAA
AAAACGAGTTTACGCAATTGCACAATCATGCTGACTCTGTGGCGGACCCGCGCTCTTGCCGGCCCGGCGA
TAACGCTGGGCGTGAGGCTGTGCCCGGCGGAGTTTTTTGCGCCTGCATTTTCCAAGGTTTACCCTGCGCT
AAGGGGCGAGATTGGAGAAGCAATAAGAATGCCGGTTGGGGTTGCGATGATGACGACCACGACAACTGGT
GTCATTATTTAAGTTGCCGAAAGAACCTGAGTGCATTTGCAACATGAGTATACTAGAAGAATGAGCCAAG
ACTTGCGAGACGCGAGTTTGCCGGTGGTGCGAACAATAGAGCGACCATGACCTTGAAGGTGAGACGCGCA
TAACCGCTAGAGTACTTTGAAGAGGAAACAGCAATAGGGTTGCTACCAGTATAAATAGACAGGTACATAC
AACACTGGAAATGGTTGTCTGTTTGAGTACGCTTTCAATTCATTTGGGTGTGCACTTTATTATGTTACAA
TATGGAAGGGAACTTTACACTTCTCCTATGCACATATATTAATTAAAGTCCAATGCTAGTAGAGAAGGGG
GGTAACACCCCTCCGCGCTCTTTTCCGATTTTTTTCTAAACCGTGGAATATTTCGGATATCCTTTTGTTG
TTTCCGGGTGTACAATATGGACTTCCTCTTTTCTGGCAACCAAACCCATACATCGGGATTCCTATAATAC
CTTCGTTGGTCTCCCTAACATGTAGGTGGCGGAGGGGAGATATACAATAGAACAGATACCAGACAAGACA
TAATGGGCTAAACAAGACTACACCAATTACACTGCCTCATTGATGGTGGTACATAACGAACTAATACTGT
AGCCCTAGACTTGATAGCCATCATCATATCGAAGTTTCACTACCCTTTTTCCATTTGCCATCTATTGAAG
TAATAATAGGCGCATGCAACTTCTTTTCTTTTTTTTTCTTTTCTCTCTCCCCCGTTGTTGTCTCACCATA
TCCGCAATGACAAAAAAAATGATGGAAGACACTAAAGGAAAAAATTAACGACAAAGACAGCACCAACAGA
TGTCGTTGTTCCAGAGCTGATGAGGGGTATCTTCGAACACACGAAACTTTTTCCTTCCTTCATTCACGCA
CACTACTCTCTAATGAGCAACGGTATACGGCCTTCCTTCCAGTTACTTGAATTTGAAATAAAAAAAGTTT
GCCGCTTTGCTATCAAGTATAAATAGACCTGCAATTATTAATCTTTTGTTTCCTCGTCATTGTTCTCGTT
CCCTTTCTTCCTTGTTTCTTTTTCTGCACAATATTTCAAGCTATACCAAGCATACAATCAACTCCAAGCT
TGAAGCAAGCCTCCTGAAAGATGAAGCTACTGTCTTCTATCGAACAAGCATGCGATATTTGCCGACTTAA
AAAGCTCAAGTGCTCCAAAGAAAAACCGAAGTGCGCCAAGTGTCTGAAGAACAACTGGGAGTGTCGCTAC
TCTCCCAAAACCAAAAGGTCTCCGCTGACTAGGGCACATCTGACAGAAGTGGAATCAAGGCTAGAAAGAC
TGGAACAGCTATTTCTACTGATTTTTCCTCGAGAAGACCTTGACATGATTTTGAAAATGGATTCTTTACA
GGATATAAAAGCATTGTTAACAGGATTATTTGTACAAGATAATGTGAATAAAGATGCCGTCACAGATAGA
TTGGCTTCAGTGGAGACTGATATGCCTCTAACATTGAGACAGCATAGAATAAGTGCGACATCATCATCGG
AAGAGAGTAGTAACAAAGGTCAAAGACAGTTGACTGTATCGCCGCTCGAGGCCACCATGAAGATGGACAA
AAAGACTATAGTTTGGTTTAGAAGAGACCTAAGGATTGAGGATAATCCTGCATTAGCAGCAGCTGCTCAC
GAAGGATCTGTTTTTCCTGTCTTCATTTGGTGTCCTGAAGAAGAAGGACAGTTTTATCCTGGAAGAGCTT
CAAGATGGTGGATGAAACAATCACTTGCTCACTTATCTCAATCCTTGAAGGCTCTTGGATCTGACCTCAC
TTTAATCAAAACCCACAACACGATTTCAGCGATCTTGGATTGTATCCGCGTTACCGGTGCTACAAAAGTC
GTCTTTAACCACCTCTATGATCCTGTTTCGTTAGTTCGGGACCATACCGTAAAGGAGAAGCTGGTGGAAC
GTGGGATCTCTGTGCAAAGCTACAATGGAGATCTATTGTATGAACCGTGGGAGATATACTGCGAAAAGGG
CAAACCTTTTACGAGTTTCAATTCTTACTGGAAGAAATGCTTAGATATGTCGATTGAATCCGTTATGCTT
CCTCCTCCTTGGCGGTTGATGCCAATAACTGCAGCGGCTGAAGCGATTTGGGCGTGTTCGATTGAAGAAC
TAGGGCTGGAGAATGAGGCCGAGAAACCGAGCAATGCGTTGTTAACTAGAGCTTGGTCTCCAGGATGGAG
CAATGCTGATAAGTTACTAAATGAGTTCATCGAGAAGCAGTTGATAGATTATGCAAAGAACAGCAAGAAA
GTTGTTGGGAATTCTACTTCACTACTTTCTCCGTATCTCCATTTCGGGGAAATAAGCGTCAGACACGTTT
TCCAGTGTGCCCGGATGAAACAAATTATATGGGCAAGAGATAAGAACAGTGAAGGAGAAGAAAGTGCAGA
TCTTTTTCTTAGGGGAATCGGTTTAAGAGAGTATTCTCGGTATATATGTTTCAACTTCCCGTTTACTCAC
GAGCAATCGTTGTTGAGTCATCTTCGGTTTTTCCCTTGGGATGCTGATGTTGATAAGTTCAAGGCCTGGA
GACAAGGCAGGACCGGTTATCCGTTGGTGGATGCCGGAATGAGAGAGCTTTGGGCTACCGGATGGATGCA
TAACAGAATAAGAGTGATTGTTTCAAGCTTTGCTGTGAAGTTTCTTCTCCTTCCATGGAAATGGGGAATG
AAGTATTTCTGGGATACACTTTTGGATGCTGATTTGGAATGTGACATCCTTGGCTGGCAGTATATCTCTG
GGAGTATCCCCGATGGCCACGAGCTTGATCGCTTGGACAATCCCGCGTTACAAGGCGCCAAATATGACCC
AGAAGGTGAGTACATAAGGCAATGGCTTCCCGAGCTTGCGAGATTGCCAACTGAATGGATCCATCATCCA
TGGGACGCTCCTTTAACCGTACTCAAAGCTTCTGGTGTGGAACTCGGAACAAACTATGCGAAACCCATTG
TAGACATCGACACAGCTCGTGAGCTACTAGCTAAAGCTATTTCAAGAACCCGTGAAGCACAGATCATGAT
CGGAGCAGCAGCCCGGGTCGACCTGCAGCCAAGCTAATTCCGGGCGAATTTCTTATGATTTATGATTTTT
ATTATTAAATAAGTTATAAAAAAAATAAGTGTATACAAATTTTAAAGTGACTCTTAGGTTTTAAAACGAA
AATTCTTGTTCTTGAGTAACTCTTTCCTGTAGGTCAGGTTGCTTTCTCAGGTATAGCATGAGGTCGCTCT
TATTGACCACACCTCTACCGGCATGCCGGCAAGTGCACAAACAATACTTAAATAAATACTACTCAGTAAT
AACCTATTTCTTAGCATTTTTGACGAAATTTGCTATTTTGTTAGAGTCTTTTACACCATTTGTCTCCACA
CCTCCGCTTACATCAACACCAATAACGCCATTTAATCTAAGCGCATCACCAACATTTTCTGGCGTCAGTC
CACCAGCTAACATAAAATGTAAGCTTTCGGGGCTCTCTTGCCTTCCAACCCAGTCAGAAATCGAGTTCCA
ATCCAAAAGTTCACCTGTCCCACCTGCTTCTGAATCAAACAAGGGAATAAACGAATGAGGTTTCTGTGAA
GCTGCACTGAGTAGTATGTTGCAGTCTTTTGGAAATACGAGTCTTTTAATAACTGGCAAACCGAGGAACT
CTTGGTATTCTTGCCACGACTCATCTCCATGCAGTTGGACGATATCAATGCCGTAATCATTGACCAGAGC
CAAAACATCCTCCTTAGGTTGATTACGAAACACGCCAACCAAGTATTTCGGAGTGCCTGAACTATTTTTA
TATGCTTTTACAAGACTTGAAATTTTCCTTGCAATAACCGGGTCAATTGTTCTCTTTCTATTGGGCACAC
ATATAATACCCAGCAAGTCAGCATCGGAATCTAGAGCACATTCTGCGGCCTCTGTGCTCTGCAAGCCGCA
AACTTTCACCAATGGACCAGAACTACCTGTGAAATTAATAACAGACATACTCCAAGCTGCCTTTGTGTGC
TTAATCACGTATACTCACGTGCTCAATAGTCACCAATGCCCTCCCTCTTGGCCCTCTCCTTTTCTTTTTT
CGACCGAATTAATTCGTAATCATGGTCATAGCTGTTTCCTGTCGATATGGTGCACTCTCAGTACAATCTG
CTCTGATGCCGCATAGTTAAGCCAGCCCCGACACCCGCCAACACCCGCTGACGCGCCCTGACGGGCTTGT
CTGCTCCCGGCATCCGCTTACAGACAAGCTGTGACCGTCTCCGGGAGCTGCATGTGTCAGAGGTTTTCAC
CGTCATCACCGAAACGCGCGA
