>Addgene plasmid #28244 | pGal4BD-CRY2PHR | addgene partial sequence | sequence record 34581 | 28244 with yADH1-F
AGACCTGCAATTATTAATCTTTTGTTTCCTCGTCATTGTTCTCGTTCCCTTTCTTCCTTGTTTCTTTTTC
TGCACAATATTTCAAGCTATACCAAGCATACAATCAACTCCAAGCTTGAAGCAAGCCTCCTGAAAGATGA
AGCTACTGTCTTCTATCGAACAAGCATGCGATATTTGCCGACTTAAAAAGCTCAAGTGCTCCAAAGAAAA
ACCGAAGTGCGCCAAGTGTCTGAAGAACAACTGGGAGTGTCGCTACTCTCCCAAAACCAAAAGGTCTCCG
CTGACTAGGGCACATCTGACAGAAGTGGAATCAAGGCTAGAAAGACTGGAACAGCTATTTCTACTGATTT
TTCCTCGAGAAGACCTTGACATGATTTTGAAAATGGATTCTTTACAGGATATAAAAGCATTGTTAACAGG
ATTATTTGTACAAGATAATGTGAATAAAGATGCCGTCACAGATAGATTGGCTTCAGTGGAGACTGATATG
CCTCTAACATTGAGACAGCATAGAATAAGTGCGACATCATCATCGGAAGAGAGTAGTAACAAAGGTCAAA
GACAGTTGACTGTATCGCCGCTCGAGGCCACCATGAAGATGGACAAAAAGACTATAGTTTGGTTTAGAAG
AGACCTAAGGATTGAGGATAATCCTGCATTAGCAGCAGCTGCTCACGAAGGATCTGTTTTTCCTGTCTTC
ATTTGGTGTCCTGAAGAAGAAGGACAGTTTTATCCTGGAAGAGCTTCAAGATGGTGGATGAAACAATCAC
TTGCTCACTTATCTCAATCCTTGAAGGCTCTTGGATCT
